>Addgene plasmid #44074 | pTF262 (pFA6a-PSc-6xGly-HphMX) | depositor full sequence | sequence record 61665 | pTF262 (pFA6a-PSc-6xGly-HphMX) sequence 4449 bps
CATTGGAAAACGTTCTTCGGGGCGAAAACTCTCAAGGATCTTACCGCTGTTGAGATCCAGTTCGATGTAA
CCCACTCGTGCACCCAACTGATCTTCAGCATCTTTTACTTTCACCAGCGTTTCTGGGTGAGCAAAAACAG
GAAGGCAAAATGCCGCAAAAAAGGGAATAAGGGCGACACGGAAATGTTGAATACTCATACTCTTCCTTTT
TCAATATTATTGAAGCATTTATCAGGGTTATTGTCTCATGAGCGGATACATATTTGAATGTATTTAGAAA
AATAAACAAATAGGGGTTCCGCGCACATTTCCCCGAAAAGTGCCACCTGACGTCTAAGAAACCATTATTA
TCATGACATTAACCTATAAAAATAGGCGTATCACGAGGCCCTTTCGTCTCGCGCGTTTCGGTGATGACGG
TGAAAACCTCTGACACATGCAGCTCCCGGAGACGGTCACAGCTTGTCTGTAAGCGGATGCCGGGAGCAGA
CAAGCCCGTCAGGGCGCGTCAGCGGGTGTTGGCGGGTGTCGGGGCTGGCTTAACTATGCGGCATCAGAGC
AGATTGTACTGAGAGTGCACCATATGGACATATTGTCGTTAGAACGCGGCTACAATTAATACATAACCTT
ATGTATCATACACATACGATTTAGGTGACACTATAGAACGCGGCCGCCAGCTGAAGCTTCGTACGCTGCA
GGTCGACGGATCCCCGGGTTAATTAACTTGGAAGTATTGTTCCAAGGTCCAGGTGGAGGCGGTGGAGGCT
CTAGAGGTACCCTCGAGGCGCGCCACTTCTAAATAAGCGAATTTCTTATGATTTATGATTTTTATTATTA
AATAAGTTATAAAAAAAATAAGTGTATACAAATTTTAAAGTGACTCTTAGGTTTTAAAACGAAAATTCTT
ATTCTTGAGTAACTCTTTCCTGTAGGTCAGGTTGCTTTCTCAGGTATAGTATGAGGTCGCTCTTATTGAC
CACACCTCTACCGGCAGATCCGCTAGGGATAACAGGGTAATATAGATCTGTTTAGCTTGCCTCGTCCCCG
CCGGGTCACCCGGCCAGCGACATGGAGGCCCAGAATACCCTCCTTGACAGTCTTGACGTGCGCAGCTCAG
GGGCATGATGTGACTGTCGCCCGTACATTTAGCCCATACATCCCCATGTATAATCATTTGCATCCATACA
TTTTGATGGCCGCACGGCGCGAAGCAAAAATTACGGCTCCTCGCTGCAGACCTGCGAGCAGGGAAACGCT
CCCCTCACAGACGCGTTGAATTGTCCCCACGCCGCGCCCCTGTAGAGAAATATAAAAGGTTAGGATTTGC
CACTGAGGTTCTTCTTTCATATACTTCCTTTTAAAATCTTGCTAGGATACAGTTCTCACATCACATCCGA
ACATAAACAACCATGGGTAAAAAGCCTGAACTCACCGCGACGTCTGTCGAGAAGTTTCTGATCGAAAAGT
TCGACAGCGTCTCCGACCTGATGCAGCTCTCGGAGGGCGAAGAATCTCGTGCTTTCAGCTTCGATGTAGG
AGGGCGTGGATATGTCCTGCGGGTAAATAGCTGCGCCGATGGTTTCTACAAAGATCGTTATGTTTATCGG
CACTTTGCATCGGCCGCGCTCCCGATTCCGGAAGTGCTTGACATTGGGGAATTCAGCGAGAGCCTGACCT
ATTGCATCTCCCGCCGTGCACAGGGTGTCACGTTGCAAGACCTGCCTGAAACCGAACTGCCCGCTGTTCT
GCAGCCGGTCGCGGAGGCCATGGATGCGATCGCTGCGGCCGATCTTAGCCAGACGAGCGGGTTCGGCCCA
TTCGGACCGCAAGGAATCGGTCAATACACTACATGGCGTGATTTCATATGCGCGATTGCTGATCCCCATG
TGTATCACTGGCAAACTGTGATGGACGACACCGTCAGTGCGTCCGTCGCGCAGGCTCTCGATGAGCTGAT
GCTTTGGGCCGAGGACTGCCCCGAAGTCCGGCACCTCGTGCACGCGGATTTCGGCTCCAACAATGTCCTG
ACGGACAATGGCCGCATAACAGCGGTCATTGACTGGAGCGAGGCGATGTTCGGGGATTCCCAATACGAGG
TCGCCAACATCTTCTTCTGGAGGCCGTGGTTGGCTTGTATGGAGCAGCAGACGCGCTACTTCGAGCGGAG
GCATCCGGAGCTTGCAGGATCGCCGCGGCTCCGGGCGTATATGCTCCGCATTGGTCTTGACCAACTCTAT
CAGAGCTTGGTTGACGGCAATTTCGATGATGCAGCTTGGGCGCAGGGTCGATGCGACGCAATCGTCCGAT
CCGGAGCCGGGACTGTCGGGCGTACACAAATCGCCCGCAGAAGCGCGGCCGTCTGGACCGATGGCTGTGT
AGAAGTACTCGCCGATAGTGGAAACCGACGCCCCAGCACTCGTCCGAGGGCAAAGGAATAATCAGTACTG
ACAATAAAAAGATTCTTGTTTTCAAGAACTTGTCATTTGTATAGTTTTTTTATATTGTAGTTGTTCTATT
TTAATCAAATGTTAGCGTGATTTATATTTTTTTTCGCCTCGACATCATCTGCCCAGATGCGAAGTTAAGT
GCGCAGAAAGTAATATCATGCGTCAATCGTATGTGAATGCTGGTCGCTATACTGCTGTCGATTCGATACT
AACGCCGCCATCCAGTGTCGAAAACGAGCTCGAATTCATCGATGATATCAGATCCACTAGTGGCCTATGC
GGCCGCGGATCTGCCGGTCTCCCTATAGTGAGTCGTATTAATTTCGATAAGCCAGGTTAACCTGCATTAA
TGAATCGGCCAACGCGCGGGGAGAGGCGGTTTGCGTATTGGGCGCTCTTCCGCTTCCTCGCTCACTGACT
CGCTGCGCTCGGTCGTTCGGCTGCGGCGAGCGGTATCAGCTCACTCAAAGGCGGTAATACGGTTATCCAC
AGAATCAGGGGATAACGCAGGAAAGAACATGTGAGCAAAAGGCCAGCAAAAGGCCAGGAACCGTAAAAAG
GCCGCGTTGCTGGCGTTTTTCCATAGGCTCCGCCCCCCTGACGAGCATCACAAAAATCGACGCTCAAGTC
AGAGGTGGCGAAACCCGACAGGACTATAAAGATACCAGGCGTTTCCCCCTGGAAGCTCCCTCGTGCGCTC
TCCTGTTCCGACCCTGCCGCTTACCGGATACCTGTCCGCCTTTCTCCCTTCGGGAAGCGTGGCGCTTTCT
CAATGCTCACGCTGTAGGTATCTCAGTTCGGTGTAGGTCGTTCGCTCCAAGCTGGGCTGTGTGCACGAAC
CCCCCGTTCAGCCCGACCGCTGCGCCTTATCCGGTAACTATCGTCTTGAGTCCAACCCGGTAAGACACGA
CTTATCGCCACTGGCAGCAGCCACTGGTAACAGGATTAGCAGAGCGAGGTATGTAGGCGGTGCTACAGAG
TTCTTGAAGTGGTGGCCTAACTACGGCTACACTAGAAGGACAGTATTTGGTATCTGCGCTCTGCTGAAGC
CAGTTACCTTCGGAAAAAGAGTTGGTAGCTCTTGATCCGGCAAACAAACCACCGCTGGTAGCGGTGGTTT
TTTTGTTTGCAAGCAGCAGATTACGCGCAGAAAAAAAGGATCTCAAGAAGATCCTTTGATCTTTTCTACG
GGGTCTGACGCTCAGTGGAACGAAAACTCACGTTAAGGGATTTTGGTCATGAGATTATCAAAAAGGATCT
TCACCTAGATCCTTTTAAATTAAAAATGAAGTTTTAAATCAATCTAAAGTATATATGAGTAAACTTGGTC
TGACAGTTACCAATGCTTAATCAGTGAGGCACCTATCTCAGCGATCTGTCTATTTCGTTCATCCATAGTT
GCCTGACTCCCCGTCGTGTAGATAACTACGATACGGGAGGGCTTACCATCTGGCCCCAGTGCTGCAATGA
TACCGCGAGACCCACGCTCACCGGCTCCAGATTTATCAGCAATAAACCAGCCAGCCGGAAGGGCCGAGCG
CAGAAGTGGTCCTGCAACTTTATCCGCCTCCATCCAGTCTATTAATTGTTGCCGGGAAGCTAGAGTAAGT
AGTTCGCCAGTTAATAGTTTGCGCAACGTTGTTGCCATTGCTACAGGCATCGTGGTGTCACGCTCGTCGT
TTGGTATGGCTTCATTCAGCTCCGGTTCCCAACGATCAAGGCGAGTTACATGATCCCCCATGTTGTGCAA
AAAAGCGGTTAGCTCCTTCGGTCCTCCGATCGTTGTCAGAAGTAAGTTGGCCGCAGTGTTATCACTCATG
GTTATGGCAGCACTGCATAATTCTCTTACTGTCATGCCATCCGTAAGATGCTTTTCTGTGACTGGTGAGT
ACTCAACCAAGTCATTCTGAGAATAGTGTATGCGGCGACCGAGTTGCTCTTGCCCGGCGTCAATACGGGA
TAATACCGCGCCACATAGCAGAACTTTAAAAGTGCTCAT
Features (pLannotate 1.2.2; 10 found; start..end, strand, type, name):
    199..303     -  promoter       AmpR promoter: bla
    398..433     +  CDS            rop (fragment): Rop protein, which maintains plasmids at low copy number; rop
    535..586     +  misc_feature   bom (fragment): basis of mobility region from pBR322
    649..667     +  promoter       SP6 promoter: promoter for bacteriophage SP6 RNA polymerase
    807..994     +  terminator     ADH1 terminator: S. cerevisiae ADH1; transcription terminator for the S. cerevisiae alcohol dehydrogenase 1 (ADH1) gene
   1069..2644    +  gene           hphMX6: yeast selectable marker conferring hygromycin resistance
   2752..2770    -  promoter       T7 promoter: promoter for bacteriophage T7 RNA polymerase
   2792..2845    -  CDS            lacI (fragment): lac repressor; lacI; The lac repressor binds to the lac operator to inhibit transcription in E. coli. This inhibition can be relieved by adding lactose or isopropyl-β-D-thiogalactopyranoside (IPTG).
   3028..3616    -  rep_origin     ori: high-copy-number ColE1/pMB1/pBR322/pUC origin of replication
   3787..198     -  CDS            AmpR (across the origin): β-lactamase; bla; confers resistance to ampicillin, carbenicillin, and related antibiotics
