[The description below was written by a language model from this plasmid's Addgene catalogue record and pLannotate feature annotations shown in this document.]
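Description:
pTF262 (pFA6a-PSc-6xGly-HphMX) is an empty-backbone member of the pFA6a family of PCR-template plasmids used for C-terminal tagging of genes at their chromosomal loci in budding yeast. It was derived from pFA6a-6xGLY-3xFLAG-hphMX4 by replacing the 6xGly/3xFLAG segment with a PreScission protease cleavage site, a six-glycine linker and a short spacer carrying unique XhoI, KpnI and XbaI sites. In E. coli it is maintained through a ColE1/pUC-type origin and selected with ampicillin via the β-lactamase gene. It has no yeast replication origin, since it is meant to serve as an amplification template rather than to be propagated in yeast. The annotated rop, bom and lacI fragments are short backbone remnants, and SP6 and T7 promoters flank the cassette and serve as sequencing primer sites.

The functional module lies between those promoters. The protease site, linker and cloning spacer are not individually annotated in the feature table, but by the catalogue description they sit upstream of the S. cerevisiae ADH1 transcription terminator, which is followed by the HphMX cassette conferring hygromycin resistance in yeast. Primers carrying about 50 nucleotides of target homology amplify this module as a linear product, which integrates by homologous recombination in frame at the 3' end of a chosen ORF.

This plasmid is one of six tagless base vectors in a 36-plasmid series that combines TEV or PreScission sites, several epitope or affinity tags, and the KanMX, HphMX or His3MX markers. Lacking a tag, it is intended for inserting an alternative tag of the user's choice into the linker sites. In the series, the protease site allows a tagged protein to be released from an affinity matrix, and the two different proteases permit sequential two-step purification of complexes carrying two tags.
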