Addgene plasmid #44074: pTF262 (pFA6a-PSc-6xGly-HphMX)
Purpose: (Empty Backbone)
Depositing lab: Tim Formosa. Depositing organization: University of Utah.
Backbone
  Vector backbone: pFA6a-6xGLY-3xFLAG-hphMX4 (Addgene plasmid # 20755)
  Backbone manufacturer: Mark Hochstrasser lab (Yale Univeristy, New Haven, CT) (PMID: 19243080)
  Backbone size (bp): 4477
  Modifications to backbone: 6xGly/3xFlag replaced with PSc/6xGly/XhoI-KpnI-XbaI linker
  Vector type: PCR-based yeast C-terminal tagging
  Selectable markers: Hygromycin
  Tag / fusion protein: PreScission protease site (C terminal on backbone); 6xGly linker (C terminal on backbone); (XhoI-KpnI-XbaI)-containing spacer (C terminal on backbone); ADH1 transcription terminator (C terminal on backbone); HphMX casette (C terminal on backbone)
Growth in bacteria
  Bacterial resistance: Ampicillin, 100 μg/mL
  Growth temperature: 37°C
  Growth strain: DH5alpha
  Copy number: Unknown
Gene/Insert
  Cloning method: Ligation Independent Cloning
  Sequencing primers: 5′ Sp6; 3′ T7
Resource information
  A portion of this plasmid was derived from a plasmid made by: Backbone pFA6a-6xGLY-3xFLAG-hphMX4 from Mark Hochstrasser lab (Yale Univeristy, New Haven, CT) via Addgene (Plasmid no. 20755)
Terms and licenses: Academic/Nonprofit Terms; Industry Terms: Not Available to Industry
Depositor comments: The depositing lab has constructed and deposited here 36 plasmids that can be used to generate linear PCR products to fuse to the 3' end of an ORF in the yeast genome and add (TEV or PreScission protease site) - 6X Gly linker - (12X His, 2X Strep, 3X FLAG, Protein A, or V5) - ADH1 transcription terminator - (KanMX, HphMX, or His3MX). Six plasmids (Addgene plasmids 44062, 44068, 44074, 44080, 44086, and 44092) have no epitope/purification tag and so can be used to add an alternate tag by standard cloning into unique XhoI-KpnI-XbaI sites, if desired. The other 30 plasmids are all of the possible combinations of the protease site - tag - marker options listed above. After fusion, the modified protein can then be followed with the epitope or purified using the tag and released from the matrix with the protease site. The constructs were designed with one of two different protease sites to allow a complex with two different tags to be purified in two successive steps, using each protease to release the complex from each purification matrix. The schematic diagram (see attached above) represents the format of the constructs and shows the proper scheme for producing the desired PCR products (see also below). If only epitope tagging is needed, the upstream primer can be adjusted to skip the protease site (see example below). Construction: DS5421 (pFA6a-6xGLY-3XFLAG-HIS3MX6 (Addgene Plasmid #20753), DS5422 (pFA6a-6xGLY-3XFLAG-KanMX) (Addgene Plasmid #20754), or DS5423 (pFA6a-6xGLY-3XFLAG-HphMX) (Addgene Plasmid #20755) (corresponding to each selection marker) was digested with AscI and PacI to release 3XFlag and replace it with TEV or PreScision sites followed by 6xGly and an XhoI-KpnI-XbaI linker. Affinity tags were constructed by PCR or by annealing oligos to fit into the XhoI-XbaI gap. This includes 12xHis, 2xStrep II, 3xFLAG, PrtA (2 repeats as found in pBS1479), and V5. Each tag was inserted into each base vector, making 30 templates with all combinations of protease site, tag, and selectable marker. PCR amplification: These two primers (along with 50 nt of homology to the targets at the 5' ends) will amplify the desired product from any of the constructs (the reading frame for P1 is important – alternating codons bracketed). P1 5’-(homology)...[CGA]CGG[ATC]CCC[GGG]TTA[ATT]AAC-3’ P2 5’-(homology)...GATATCATCGATGAATTCGAGCTCGTTT-3’ If only epitope tagging is needed, the upstream primer can be adjusted to skip the protease site. As an example, for the V5-tag-containing constructs, usage of the following primer (5’-(homology)... GGTGGAGGCTCTAGAGGTAAGCCAATTCCA-3’) in place of P1 will omit the protease cleavage site and add only 3xGly and V5 (GGGSR-V5-Stop).
How to cite: pTF262 (pFA6a-PSc-6xGly-HphMX) was a gift from Tim Formosa (Addgene plasmid # 44074 ; http://n2t.net/addgene:44074 ; RRID:Addgene_44074)
