>Addgene plasmid #44074 | pTF262 (pFA6a-PSc-6xGly-HphMX) | addgene partial sequence | sequence record 62068 | Sp6 5'-ATTTAGGTGACACTATAG-3'
GCTGCAGGTCGACGGATCCCCGGGTTAATTAACTTGGAAGTATTGTTCCAAGGTCCAGGTGGAGGCGGTG
GAGGCTCTAGAGGTACCCTCGAGGCGCGCCACTTCTAAATAAGCGAATTTCTTATGATTTATGATTTTTA
TTATTAAATAAGTTATAAAAAAAATAAGTGTATACAAATTTTAAAGTGACTCTTAGGTTTTAAAACGAAA
ATTCTTATTCTTGAGTAACTCTTTCCTGTAGGTCAGGTTGCTTTCTCAGGTATAGTATGAGGTCGCTCTT
ATTGACCACACCTCTACCGGCAGATCCGCTAGGGATAACAGGGTAATATAGATCTGTTTAGCTTGCCTCG
TCCCCGCCGGGTCACCCGGCCAGCGACATGGAGGCCCAGAATACCCTCCTTGACAGTCTTGACGTGCGCA
GCTCAGGGGCATGATGTGACTGTCGCCCGTACATTTAGCCCATACATCCCCATGTATAATCATTTGCATC
CATACATTTTGATGGCCGCACGGCGCGAAGCAAAAATTACGGCTCCTCGCTGCGGACCTGCGAGCAGGGA
AACGCTCCCCTCACAGACGCGTTGAATTGTCCCCACGCCGCGCCCCTGTAGAGAAATATAAAAGGTTAGG
ATTTGCCACTGAGGTTCTTCTTTCATATACTTCCTTTTAAAATCTTGCTAGGATACAGTTCTCACATCAC
ATCCGAACATAAACAACCATGGGTAAAAAGCCTGAACTCACCGCGACGTCTGTCGAGAAGTTTCTGATCG
AAAAGTTCGACAGCGTCTCCGACCTGATGCAGCTCTCGGAGGGCGAAGAATCTCGTGCTTTCAGCTTCGA
TGTAGGAGGGCGTGGATATGTCCTGCGGGTAAATAGCTGCGCCGATGGTTTCTACAAA
